>Addgene plasmid #77266 | PSKH2 gRNA (BRDN0001147017) | addgene full sequence | sequence record 187428 | Addgene Assembled Sequence
CCCGGGTGCAAAGATGGATAAAGTTTTAAACAGAGAGGAATCTTTGCAGCTAATGGACCTTCTAGGTCTT
GAAAGGAGTGGGAATTGGCTCCGGTGCCCGTCAGTGGGCAGAGCGCACATCGCCCACAGTCCCCGAGAAG
TTGGGGGGAGGGGTCGGCAATTGATCCGGTGCCTAGAGAAGGTGGCGCGGGGTAAACTGGGAAAGTGATG
TCGTGTACTGGCTCCGCCTTTTTCCCGAGGGTGGGGGAGAACCGTATATAAGTGCAGTAGTCGCCGTGAA
CGTTCTTTTTCGCAACGGGTTTGCCGCCAGAACACAGGTAAGTGCCGTGTGTGGTTCCCGCGGGCCTGGC
CTCTTTACGGGTTATGGCCCTTGCGTGCCTTGAATTACTTCCACCTGGCTGCAGTACGTGATTCTTGATC
CCGAGCTTCGGGTTGGAAGTGGGTGGGAGAGTTCGAGGCCTTGCGCTTAAGGAGCCCCTTCGCCTCGTGC
TTGAGTTGAGGCCTGGCCTGGGCGCTGGGGCCGCCGCGTGCGAATCTGGTGGCACCTTCGCGCCTGTCTC
GCTGCTTTCGATAAGTCTCTAGCCATTTAAAATTTTTGATGACCTGCTGCGACGCTTTTTTTCTGGCAAG
ATAGTCTTGTAAATGCGGGCCAAGATCTGCACACTGGTATTTCGGTTTTTGGGGCCGCGGGCGGCGACGG
GGCCCGTGCGTCCCAGCGCACATGTTCGGCGAGGCGGGGCCTGCGAGCGCGGCCACCGAGAATCGGACGG
GGGTAGTCTCAAGCTGGCCGGCCTGCTCTGGTGCCTGGCCTCGCGCCGCCGTGTATCGCCCCGCCCTGGG
CGGCAAGGCTGGCCCGGTCGGCACCAGTTGCGTGAGCGGAAAGATGGCCGCTTCCCGGCCCTGCTGCAGG
GAGCTCAAAATGGAGGACGCGGCGCTCGGGAGAGCGGGCGGGTGAGTCACCCACACAAAGGAAAAGGGCC
TTTCCGTCCTCAGCCGTCGCTTCATGTGACTCCACGGAGTACCGGGCGCCGTCCAGGCACCTCGATTAGT
TCTCGAGCTTTTGGAGTACGTCGTCTTTAGGTTGGGGGGAGGGGTTTTATGCGATGGAGTTTCCCCACAC
TGAGTGGGTGGAGACTGAAGTTAGGCCAGCTTGGCACTTGATGTAATTCTCCTTGGAATTTGCCCTTTTT
GAGTTTGGATCTTGGTTCATTCTCAAGCCTCAGACAGTGGTTCAAAGTTTTTTTCTTCCATTTCAGGTGT
CGTGACGTACGGCCACCATGACCGAGTACAAGCCCACGGTGCGCCTCGCCACCCGCGACGACGTCCCCAG
GGCCGTACGCACCCTCGCCGCCGCGTTCGCCGACTACCCCGCCACGCGCCACACCGTCGATCCGGACCGC
CACATCGAGCGGGTCACCGAGCTGCAAGAACTCTTCCTCACGCGCGTCGGGCTCGACATCGGCAAGGTGT
GGGTCGCGGACGACGGCGCCGCCGTGGCGGTCTGGACCACGCCGGAGAGCGTCGAAGCGGGGGCGGTGTT
CGCCGAGATCGGCCCGCGCATGGCCGAGTTGAGCGGTTCCCGGCTGGCCGCGCAGCAACAGATGGAAGGC
CTCCTGGCGCCGCACCGGCCCAAGGAGCCCGCGTGGTTCCTGGCCACCGTCGGAGTCTCGCCCGACCACC
AGGGCAAGGGTCTGGGCAGCGCCGTCGTGCTCCCCGGAGTGGAGGCGGCCGAGCGCGCCGGGGTGCCCGC
CTTCCTGGAGACCTCCGCGCCCCGCAACCTCCCCTTCTACGAGCGGCTCGGCTTCACCGTCACCGCCGAC
GTCGAGGTGCCCGAAGGACCGCGCACCTGGTGCATGACCCGCAAGCCCGGTGCCTGAACGCGTTAAGTCG
ACAATCAACCTCTGGATTACAAAATTTGTGAAAGATTGACTGGTATTCTTAACTATGTTGCTCCTTTTAC
GCTATGTGGATACGCTGCTTTAATGCCTTTGTATCATGCTATTGCTTCCCGTATGGCTTTCATTTTCTCC
TCCTTGTATAAATCCTGGTTGCTGTCTCTTTATGAGGAGTTGTGGCCCGTTGTCAGGCAACGTGGCGTGG
TGTGCACTGTGTTTGCTGACGCAACCCCCACTGGTTGGGGCATTGCCACCACCTGTCAGCTCCTTTCCGG
GACTTTCGCTTTCCCCCTCCCTATTGCCACGGCGGAACTCATCGCCGCCTGCCTTGCCCGCTGCTGGACA
GGGGCTCGGCTGTTGGGCACTGACAATTCCGTGGTGTTGTCGGGGAAATCATCGTCCTTTCCTTGGCTGC
TCGCCTGTGTTGCCACCTGGATTCTGCGCGGGACGTCCTTCTGCTACGTCCCTTCGGCCCTCAATCCAGC
GGACCTTCCTTCCCGCGGCCTGCTGCCGGCTCTGCGGCCTCTTCCGCGTCTTCGCCTTCGCCCTCAGACG
AGTCGGATCTCCCTTTGGGCCGCCTCCCCGCGTCGACTTTAAGACCAATGACTTACAAGGCAGCTGTAGA
TCTTAGCCACTTTTTAAAAGAAAAGGGGGGACTGGAAGGGCTAATTCACTCCCAACGAAGACAAGATCTG
CTTTTTGCTTGTACTGGGTCTCTCTGGTTAGACCAGATCTGAGCCTGGGAGCTCTCTGGCTAACTAGGGA
ACCCACTGCTTAAGCCTCAATAAAGCTTGCCTTGAGTGCTTCAAGTAGTGTGTGCCCGTCTGTTGTGTGA
CTCTGGTAACTAGAGATCCCTCAGACCCTTTTAGTCAGTGTGGAAAATCTCTAGCAGTACGTATAGTAGT
TCATGTCATCTTATTATTCAGTATTTATAACTTGCAAAGAAATGAATATCAGAGAGTGAGAGGAACTTGT
TTATTGCAGCTTATAATGGTTACAAATAAAGCAATAGCATCACAAATTTCACAAATAAAGCATTTTTTTC
ACTGCATTCTAGTTGTGGTTTGTCCAAACTCATCAATGTATCTTATCATGTCTGGCTCTAGCTATCCCGC
CCCTAACTCCGCCCATCCCGCCCCTAACTCCGCCCAGTTCCGCCCATTCTCCGCCCCATGGCTGACTAAT
TTTTTTTATTTATGCAGAGGCCGAGGCCGCCTCGGCCTCTGAGCTATTCCAGAAGTAGTGAGGAGGCTTT
TTTGGAGGCCTAGGGACGTACCCAATTCGCCCTATAGTGAGTCGTATTACGCGCGCTCACTGGCCGTCGT
TTTACAACGTCGTGACTGGGAAAACCCTGGCGTTACCCAACTTAATCGCCTTGCAGCACATCCCCCTTTC
GCCAGCTGGCGTAATAGCGAAGAGGCCCGCACCGATCGCCCTTCCCAACAGTTGCGCAGCCTGAATGGCG
AATGGG
[124 nt withheld, positions 3367-3490]
C
[91 nt withheld, positions 3492-3582]
A
[49 nt withheld, positions 3584-3632]
CCTTTGACGTTGGAGTCCACGTTCTTT
[37 nt withheld, positions 3660-3696]
ACCCTATCTCGGTCTATTCTTTTGATTTATAAGGGATTTTGCCGATTTCGGCCTATTGGTTAAAAAATGA
GCTGATTTAACAAAAATTTAACGCGAATTTTAACAAAATATTAACGCTTACAATTTAGGTGGCACTTTTC
GGGGAAATGTGCGCGGAACCCCTATTTGTTTATTTTTCTAAATACATTCAAATATGTATCCGCTCATGAG
ACAATAACCCTGATAAATGCTTCAATAATATTGAAAAAGGAAGAGTATGAGTATTCAACATTTCCGTGTC
GCCCTTATTCCCTTTTTTGCGGCATTTTGCCTTCCTGTTTTTGCTCACCCAGAAACGCTGGTGAAAGTAA
AAGATGCTGAAGATCAGTTGGGTGCACGAGTGGGTTACATCGAACTGGATCTCAACAGCGGTAAGATCCT
TGAGAGTTTTCGCCCCGAAGAACGTTTTCCAATGATGAGCACTTTTAAAGTTCTGCTATGTGGCGCGGTA
TTATCCCGTATTGACGCCGGGCAAGAGCAACTCGGTCGCCGCATACACTATTCTCAGAATGACTTGGTTG
AGTACTCACCAGTCACAGAAAAGCATCTTACGGATGGCATGACAGTAAGAGAATTATGCAGTGCTGCCAT
AACCATGAGTGATAACACTGCGGCCAACTTACTTCTGACAACGATCGGAGGACCGAAGGAGCTAACCGCT
TTTTTGCACAACATGGGGGATCATGTAACTCGCCTTGATCGTTGGGAACCGGAGCTGAATGAAGCCATAC
CAAACGACGAGCGTGACACCACGATGCCTGTAGCAATGGCAACAACGTTGCGCAAACTATTAACTGGCGA
ACTACTTACTCTAGCTTCCCGGCAACAATTAATAGACTGGATGGAGGCGGATAAAGTTGCAGGACCACTT
CTGCGCTCGGCCCTTCCGGCTGGCTGGTTTATTGCTGATAAATCTGGAGCCGGTGAGCGTGGGTCTCGCG
GTATCATTGCAGCACTGGGGCCAGATGGTAAGCCCTCCCGTATCGTAGTTATCTACACGACGGGGAGTCA
GGCAACTATGGATGAACGAAATAGACAGATCGCTGAGATAGGTGCCTCACTGATTAAGCATTGGTAACTG
TCAGACCAAGTTTACTCATATATACTTTAGATTGATTTAAAACTTCATTTTTAATTTAAAAGGATCTAGG
TGAAGATCCTTTTTGATAATCTCATGACCAAAATCCCTTAACGTGAGTTTTCGTTCCACTGAGCGTCAGA
CCCCGTAGAAAAGATCAAAGGATCTTCTTGAGATCCTTTTTTTCTGCGCGTAATCTGCTGCTTGCAAACA
AAAAAACCACCGCTACCAGCGGTGGTTTGTTTGCCGGATCAAGAGCTACCAACTCTTTTTCCGAAGGTAA
CTGGCTTCAGCAGAGCGCAGATACCAAATACTGTTCTTCTAGTGTAGCCGTAGTTAGGCCACCACTTCAA
GAACTCTGTAGCACCGCCTACATACCTCGCTCTGCTAATCCTGTTACCAGTGGCTGCTGCCAGTGGCGAT
AAGTCGTGTCTTACCGGGTTGGACTCAAGACGATAGTTACCGGATAAGGCGCAGCGGTCGGGCTGAACGG
GGGGTTCGTGCACACAGCCCAGCTTGGAGCGAACGACCTACACCGAACTGAGATACCTACAGCGTGAGCT
ATGAGAAAGCGCCACGCTTCCCGAAGGGAGAAAGGCGGACAGGTATCCGGTAAGCGGCAGGGTCGGAACA
GGAGAGCGCACGAGGGAGCTTCCAGGGGGAAACGCCTGGTATCTTTATAGTCCTGTCGGGTTTCGCCACC
TCTGACTTGAGCGTCGATTTTTGTGATGCTCGTCAGGGGGGCGGAGCCTATGGAAAAACGCCAGCAACGC
GGCCTTTTTACGGTTCCTGGCCTTTTGCTGGCCTTTTGCTCACATGTTCTTTCCTGCGTTATCCCCTGAT
TCTGTGGATAACCGTATTACCGCCTTTGAGTGAGCTGATACCGCTCGCCGCAGCCGAACGACCGAGCGCA
GCGAGTCAGTGAGCGAGGAAGCGGAAGAGCGCCCAATACGCAAACCGCCTCTCCCCGCGCGTTGGCCGAT
TCATTAATGCAGCTGGCACGACAGGTTTCCCGACTGGAAAGCGGGCAGTGAGCGCAACGCAATTAATGTG
AGTTAGCTCACTCATTAGGCACCCCAGGCTTTACACTTTATGCTTCCGGCTCGTATGTTGTGTGGAATTG
TGAGCGGATAACAATTTCACACAGGAAACAGCTATGACCATGATTACGCCAAGCGCGCAATTAACCCTCA
CTAAAGGGAACAAAAGCTGGAGCTGCAAGCTTAATGTAGTCTTATGCAATACTCTTGTAGTCTTGCAACA
TGGTAACGATGAGTTAGCAACATGCCTTACAAGGAGAGAAAAAGCACCGTGCATGCCGATTGGTGGAAGT
AAGGTGGTACGATCGTGCCTTATTAGGAAGGCAACAGACGGGTCTGACATGGATTGGACGAACCACTGAA
TTGCCGCATTGCAGAGATATTGTATTTAAGTGCCTAGCTCGATACATAAACGGGTCTCTCTGGTTAGACC
AGATCTGAGCCTGGGAGCTCTCTGGCTAACTAGGGAACCCACTGCTTAAGCCTCAATAAAGCTTGCCTTG
AGTGCTTCAAGTAGTGTGTGCCCGTCTGTTGTGTGACTCTGGTAACTAGAGATCCCTCAGACCCTTTTAG
TCAGTGTGGAAAATCTCTAGCAGTGGCGCCCGAACAGGGACTTGAAAGCGAAAGGGAAACCAGAGGAGCT
CTCTCGACGCAGGACTCGGCTTGCTGAAGCGCGCACGGCAAGAGGCGAGGGGCGGCGACTGGTGAGTACG
CCAAAAATTTTGACTAGCGGAGGCTAGAAGGAGAGAGATGGGTGCGAGAGCGTCAGTATTAAGCGGGGGA
GAATTAGATCGCGATGGGAAAAAATTCGGTTAAGGCCAGGGGGAAAGAAAAAATATAAATTAAAACATAT
AGTATGGGCAAGCAGGGAGCTAGAACGATTCGCAGTTAATCCTGGCCTGTTAGAAACATCAGAAGGCTGT
AGACAAATACTGGGACAGCTACAACCATCCCTTCAGACAGGATCAGAAGAACTTAGATCATTATATAATA
CAGTAGCAACCCTCTATTGTGTGCATCAAAGGATAGAGATAAAAGACACCAAGGAAGCTTTAGACAAGAT
AGAGGAAGAGCAAAACAAAAGTAAGACCACCGCACAGCAAGCGGCCGCTGATCTTCAGACCTGGAGGAGG
AGATATGAGGGACAATTGGAGAAGTGAATTATATAAATATAAAGTAGTAAAAATTGAACCATTAGGAGTA
GCACCCACCAAGGCAAAGAGAAGAGTGGTGCAGAGAGAAAAAAGAGCAGTGGGAATAGGAGCTTTGTTCC
TTGGGTTCTTGGGAGCAGCAGGAAGCACTATGGGCGCAGCGTCAATGACGCTGACGGTACAGGCCAGACA
ATTATTGTCTGGTATAGTGCAGCAGCAGAACAATTTGCTGAGGGCTATTGAGGCGCAACAGCATCTGTTG
CAACTCACAGTCTGGGGCATCAAGCAGCTCCAGGCAAGAATCCTGGCTGTGGAAAGATACCTAAAGGATC
AACAGCTCCTGGGGATTTGGGGTTGCTCTGGAAAACTCATTTGCACCACTGCTGTGCCTTGGAATGCTAG
TTGGAGTAATAAATCTCTGGAACAGATTTGGAATCACACGACCTGGATGGAGTGGGACAGAGAAATTAAC
AATTACACAAGCTTAATACACTCCTTAATTGAAGAATCGCAAAACCAGCAAGAAAAGAATGAACAAGAAT
TATTGGAATTAGATAAATGGGCAAGTTTGTGGAATTGGTTTAACATAACAAATTGGCTGTGGTATATAAA
ATTATTCATAATGATAGTAGGAGGCTTGGTAGGTTTAAGAATAGTTTTTGCTGTACTTTCTATAGTGAAT
AGAGTTAGGCAGGGATATTCACCATTATCGTTTCAGACCCACCTCCCAACCCCGAGGGGACCCAGAGAGG
GCCTATTTCCCATGATTCCTTCATATTTGCATATACGATACAAGGCTGTTAGAGAGATAATTAGAATTAA
TTTGACTGTAAACACAAAGATATTAGTACAAAATACGTGACGTAGAAAGTAATAATTTCTTGGGTAGTTT
GCAGTTTTAAAATTATGTTTTAAAATGGACTATCATATGCTTACCGTAACTTGAAAGTATTTCGATTTCT
TGGCTTTATATATCTTGTGGAAAGGACGAAACACCGTGAGCTGGACAATGTAACGAGTTTTAGAGCTAGA
AATAGCAAGTTAAAATAAGGCTAGTCCGTTATCAACTTGAAAAAGTGGCACCGAGTCGGTGCTTTTTTAA
GCTTGGCGTAACTAGATCTTGAGACAAATGGCAGTATTCATCCACAATTTTAAAAGAAAAGGGGGGATTG
GGGGGTACAGTGCAGGGGAAAGAATAGTAGACATAATAGCAACAGACATACAAACTAAAGAATTACAAAA
ACAAATTACAAAAATTCAAAATTTTCGGGTTTATTACAGGGACAGCAGAGATCCACTTTGGCGCCGGCTC
GAGGGGG
Features (pLannotate 1.2.2; 29 found; start..end, strand, type, name):
     14..80      +  CDS            small t antigen (fragment): SV40 (simian virus 40) small t antigen
    106..317     +  promoter       EF-1α core promoter: core promoter for human elongation factor EF-1α
    318..1256    +  intron         EF-1α intron A: intron upstream of the start codon of human EF-1α
   1278..1877    +  CDS            PuroR (fragment): puromycin N-acetyltransferase; pac from Streptomyces; confers resistance to puromycin
   1893..2481    +  misc_feature   WPRE: woodchuck hepatitis virus posttranscriptional regulatory element
   2532..2551    +  misc_feature   cPPT/CTS (fragment): central polypurine tract and central termination sequence of HIV-1
   2553..2786    +  LTR            3' LTR (ΔU3): self-inactivating 3' long terminal repeat (LTR) from HIV-1
   2864..2985    +  polyA_signal   SV40 poly(A) signal: SV40 polyadenylation signal
   3025..3160    +  rep_origin     SV40 ori: SV40 origin of replication
   3181..3199    -  promoter       T7 promoter: promoter for bacteriophage T7 RNA polymerase
   3207..3362    +  CDS            lacZα (fragment): LacZα fragment of β-galactosidase; lacZ fragment
   3367..3795    +  rep_origin     f1 ori (sequence partly withheld): f1 bacteriophage origin of replication; arrow indicates direction of (+) strand synthesis
   3848..3952    +  promoter       AmpR promoter: bla
   3953..4813    +  CDS            AmpR: β-lactamase; bla; confers resistance to ampicillin, carbenicillin, and related antibiotics
   4984..5572    +  rep_origin     ori: high-copy-number ColE1/pMB1/pBR322/pUC origin of replication
   5755..5847    +  CDS            lacI (fragment): lac repressor; lacI; The lac repressor binds to the lac operator to inhibit transcription in E. coli. This inhibition can be relieved by adding lactose or isopropyl-β-D-thiogalactopyranoside (IPTG).
   5860..5881    +  protein_bind   CAP binding site: CAP binding activates transcription in the presence of cAMP. E. coli catabolite activator protein
   5896..5926    +  promoter       lac promoter: promoter for the E. coli lac operon
   5934..5950    +  protein_bind   lac operator: The lac repressor binds to the lac operator to inhibit transcription in E. coli. This inhibition can be relieved by adding lactose or isopropyl-β-D-thiogalactopyranoside (IPTG). lac repressor encoded by lacI
   5995..6013    +  promoter       T3 promoter: promoter for bacteriophage T3 RNA polymerase
   6041..6267    +  promoter       RSV promoter: Rous sarcoma virus enhancer/promoter
   6268..6448    +  LTR            5' LTR (truncated): truncated 5' long terminal repeat (LTR) from HIV-1
   6495..6620    +  misc_feature   HIV-1 Ψ: packaging signal of human immunodeficiency virus type 1
   6604..6967    +  CDS            HIV-1 gag (fragment): gag protein from human immunodeficiency virus 1; gag
   7113..7346    +  misc_feature   RRE: The Rev response element (RRE) of HIV-1 allows for Rev-dependent mRNA export from the nucleus to the cytoplasm.
   7723..7749    +  CDS            Rev (fragment): human immunodeficiency virus 1 (HIV-1) Rev protein; rev; enhances nuclear export of unspliced and incompletely spliced viral mRNAs
   7753..7993    +  promoter       U6 promoter: RNA polymerase III promoter for human U6 snRNA
   8023..8098    +  misc_RNA       gRNA scaffold: guide RNA scaffold for the Streptococcus pyogenes CRISPR/Cas9 system
   8154..8271    +  misc_feature   cPPT/CTS: central polypurine tract and central termination sequence of HIV-1
