[The description below was written by a language model from this plasmid's Addgene catalogue record and pLannotate feature annotations shown in this document.]
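Description:
PSKH2 gRNA (BRDN0001147017) is a third-generation lentiviral single-guide RNA plasmid built on the lentiGuide-Puro backbone and designed to target the human PSKH2 gene, with the guide chosen against the reference transcript named in the record. It belongs to a set of guides that make up a human kinome CRISPR library. In bacteria it is maintained as a high-copy plasmid through a ColE1/pUC-type origin and selected with ampicillin via the β-lactamase gene. An f1 origin and remnants of a lac/T7/T3 cloning region are also present in the backbone, along with an SV40 origin and polyadenylation signal outside the viral unit.

The transfer cassette is framed by an RSV promoter-driven truncated HIV-1 5' LTR and a self-inactivating ΔU3 3' LTR. The RSV promoter makes genomic RNA production Tat-independent, and the ΔU3 deletion leaves the integrated provirus without LTR promoter activity. The Ψ packaging signal, a partial gag segment, the Rev response element and a cPPT/CTS support packaging, nuclear export of the viral RNA and transduction efficiency. Within this unit, the human U6 RNA polymerase III promoter drives the PSKH2-specific spacer fused to the Streptococcus pyogenes Cas9 guide scaffold. A separate EF-1α core promoter with its intron A expresses puromycin N-acetyltransferase, followed by a WPRE to enhance expression, allowing puromycin selection of transduced mammalian cells.

The plasmid does not encode Cas9. It is meant to be used with a separate Cas9 lentiviral vector or in cells that already express Cas9, typically for knockout of PSKH2.
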