Addgene plasmid #77266: PSKH2 gRNA (BRDN0001147017)
Purpose: 3rd generation lentiviral gRNA plasmid targeting human PSKH2
Depositing lab: John Doench & David Root. Depositing organization: Broad Institute. Publication: Optimized sgRNA design to maximize activity and minimize off-target effects of CRISPR-Cas9. Doench JG, Fusi N, Sullender M, Hegde M, Vaimberg EW, Donovan KF, Smith I, Tothova Z, Wilen C, Orchard R, Virgin HW, Listgarten J, Root DE. Nat Biotechnol. 2016 Jan 18. doi: 10.1038/nbt.3437. PubMed 26780180.
Backbone
  Vector backbone: lentiGuide-Puro
  Backbone manufacturer: Zhang Lab (Addgene plasmid # 52963)
  Vector type: Mammalian Expression, Lentiviral, CRISPR
  Selectable markers: Puromycin
Growth in bacteria
  Bacterial resistance: Ampicillin, 100 μg/mL
  Growth temperature: 37°C
  Growth strain: DH5alpha
  Copy number: High Copy
Gene/Insert
  Gene/Insert name: PSKH2 (alt names: PSKH2; NM_033126.1)
  gRNA/shRNA sequence: TGAGCTGGACAATGTAACGA
  Species: H. sapiens (human)
  Entrez Gene: PSKH2
  Promoter: hU6
  Cloning method: Unknown
  Sequencing primers: 5′ U6-F; 3′ pS2-R
Terms and licenses: Academic/Nonprofit Terms; Industry Terms: Not Available to Industry
Depositor comments: The gRNA was designed to target the following Genbank reference sequence(s): NM_033126.1. Note that this plasmid does NOT contain Cas9. It should be used in conjunction with lentiCas9-Blast (Addgene #52962) or otherwise with cell lines already expressing Cas9. Browse the full kinome gRNA library at http://www.addgene.org/pooled-library/broadgpp-human-kinome/ or visit http://www.broadinstitute.org/rnai/public/ for detailed protocols and information.
How to cite: PSKH2 gRNA (BRDN0001147017) was a gift from John Doench & David Root (Addgene plasmid # 77266 ; http://n2t.net/addgene:77266 ; RRID:Addgene_77266)
