>Addgene plasmid #77266 | PSKH2 gRNA (BRDN0001147017) | depositor partial sequence | sequence record 144726 | Target Sequence
TGAGCTGGACAATGTAACGA
