>Addgene plasmid #77266 | PSKH2 gRNA (BRDN0001147017) | addgene partial sequence | sequence record 187427 | hU6-F
TAGAAAGTAATAATTTCTTGGGTAGTTTGCAGTTTTAAAATTATGTTTTAAAATGGACTATCATATGCTT
ACCGTAACTTGAAAGTATTTCGATTTCTTGGCTTTATATATCTTGTGGAAAGGACGAAACACCGTGAGCT
GGACAATGTAACGAGTTTTAGAGCTAGAAATAGCAAGTTAAAATAAGGCTAGTCCGTTATCAACTTGAAA
AAGTGGCACCGAGTCGGTGCTTTTTTAAGCTTGGCGTAACTAGATCTTGAGACAAATGGCAGTATTCATC
CACAATTTTAAAAGAAAAGGGGGGATTGGGGGGTACAGTGCAGGGGAAAGAATAGTAGACATAATAGCAA
CAGACATACAAACTAAAGAATTACAAAAACAAATTACAAAAATTCAAAATTTTCGGGTTTATTACAGGGA
CAGCAGAGATCCACTTTGGCGCCGGCTCGAGGGGGCCCGGGTGCAAAGATGGATAAAGTTTTAAACAGAG
AGGAATCTTTGCAGCTAATGGACCTTCTAGGTCTTGAAAGGAGTGGGAATTGGCTCCGGTGCCCGTCAGT
GGGCAGAGCG
